Addgene plasmid #163851: pT3TS-Cavin4b-TurboID
Purpose: In vitro transcription of Cavin4b-TurboID. Parton lab clone JTA
Depositing lab: Rob Parton. Depositing organization: University of Queensland, Institute for Molecular Bioscience. Publication: In vivo proteomic mapping through GFP-directed proximity-dependent biotin labelling in zebrafish. Xiong Z, Lo HP, McMahon KA, Martel N, Jones A, Hill MM, Parton RG, Hall TE. Elife. 2021 Feb 16;10. pii: 64631. doi: 10.7554/eLife.64631. PubMed 33591275.
Backbone
  Vector backbone: pT3TS-Dest_R1-R3 (Addgene 140878)
  Vector type: In vitro transcription of RNA
Growth in bacteria
  Bacterial resistance: Ampicillin, 100 μg/mL
  Growth temperature: 37°C
  Growth strain: DH5alpha
  Copy number: High Copy
Gene/Insert
  Gene/Insert name: Cavin4b
  Species: D. rerio (zebrafish)
  Entrez Gene: cavin4b (a.k.a. mur, murc, murcb, wu:fc18g06, zgc:92239)
  Tag / fusion protein: TurboID (C terminal on insert)
Terms and licenses: Academic/Nonprofit Terms; Industry Terms: Not Available to Industry
How to cite: pT3TS-Cavin4b-TurboID was a gift from Rob Parton (Addgene plasmid # 163851 ; http://n2t.net/addgene:163851 ; RRID:Addgene_163851)
