[The description below was written by a language model from this plasmid's Addgene catalogue record and pLannotate feature annotations shown in this document.]
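Description:
pT3TS-Cavin4b-TurboID is an in vitro transcription template built on the Gateway-compatible pT3TS-Dest_R1-R3 backbone and used to make synthetic mRNA encoding zebrafish (Danio rerio) Cavin4b fused at its C terminus to the TurboID biotin ligase. The plasmid is maintained in E. coli at high copy through a ColE1/pUC-type origin and selected with ampicillin via the β-lactamase gene. It also carries an f1 origin and remnants of the parental cloning vector: lacZα and lacI fragments, the lac promoter and operator, and a CAP binding site.

The transcription unit starts with a bacteriophage T3 promoter, followed by the Xenopus laevis β-globin 5'-UTR, the fusion coding region, and the Xenopus β-globin 3'-UTR. These globin UTRs are commonly used to improve translation and stability of injected synthetic transcripts. The attB1, attB2 and attB3 sites flanking the two coding segments show that the fusion was assembled by multisite Gateway recombination, with Cavin4b between attB1 and attB2 and TurboID between attB2 and attB3, so the attB2 scar lies at the junction of the two. An antisense T7 promoter sits downstream of the 3'-UTR.

The automated annotation labels the first open reading frame as a fragment of the paralogue cavin4a and the second as E. coli birA. These labels most likely reflect homology matches, since the catalogue entry identifies the insert as cavin4b and TurboID is an engineered BirA derivative. The associated work concerns proximity-dependent biotin labelling for in vivo proteomic mapping in zebrafish, which fits use of the transcribed RNA to express a Cavin4b bait that biotinylates neighbouring proteins.
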