Features (pLannotate 1.2.2; 18 found; start..end, strand, type, name):
      1..19      +  promoter       T3 promoter: promoter for bacteriophage T3 RNA polymerase
     44..86      +  5'UTR          Xenopus globin 5'-UTR: translational enhancer from the 5'-UTR of the major beta-globin gene of Xenopus laevis
     94..114     +  protein_bind   attB1: mutant version of attB; core recombination site for the Gateway® BP reaction BP Clonase™
    148..1029    +  CDS            cavin4a (fragment): CVN4A_DANRE - Also known as murca. Experimental evidence at protein level: Swiss-Prot protein existence level 1. Induces rhoa activation and activates nppa transcription and myofibrillar organization through the rho/rock signaling pathway. From Danio rerio (Zebrafish) (Brachydanio rerio).
   1079..1103    -  protein_bind   attB2: mutant version of attB; recombination site for the Gateway® BP reaction BP Clonase™
   1105..2061    +  CDS            birA: BIRA_ECOLI - Also known as bioR, dhbB. Experimental evidence at protein level: Swiss-Prot protein existence level 1. Acts both as a biotin--[acetyl-CoA-carboxylase] ligase and a biotin-operon repressor. In the presence of ATP, BirA activates biotin to form the BirA-biotinyl-5'-adenylate (BirA-bio-5'-AMP or holoBirA) complex. HoloBirA can either transfer the biotinyl moiety to the biotin carboxyl carrier protein (BCCP) subunit of acetyl-CoA carboxylase, or bind to the biotin operator site and inhibit transcription of the operon. From Escherichia coli (strain K12).
   2095..2115    -  protein_bind   attB3: mutant version of attB; core recombination site for the Gateway® BP reaction BP Clonase™
   2140..2265    +  3'UTR          Xenopus globin 3'-UTR: 3'-UTR of the major beta-globin gene of Xenopus laevis
   2353..2371    -  promoter       T7 promoter: promoter for bacteriophage T7 RNA polymerase
   2374..2531    +  CDS            lacZα (fragment): LacZα fragment of β-galactosidase; lacZ fragment
   2563..2991    -  rep_origin     f1 ori (sequence partly withheld): f1 bacteriophage origin of replication; arrow indicates direction of (+) strand synthesis
   3018..3122    +  promoter       AmpR promoter: bla
   3123..3983    +  CDS            AmpR: β-lactamase; bla; confers resistance to ampicillin, carbenicillin, and related antibiotics
   4154..4742    +  rep_origin     ori: high-copy-number ColE1/pMB1/pBR322/pUC origin of replication
   4925..5017    +  CDS            lacI (fragment): lac repressor; lacI; The lac repressor binds to the lac operator to inhibit transcription in E. coli. This inhibition can be relieved by adding lactose or isopropyl-β-D-thiogalactopyranoside (IPTG).
   5030..5051    +  protein_bind   CAP binding site: CAP binding activates transcription in the presence of cAMP. E. coli catabolite activator protein
   5066..5096    +  promoter       lac promoter: promoter for the E. coli lac operon
   5104..5120    +  protein_bind   lac operator: The lac repressor binds to the lac operator to inhibit transcription in E. coli. This inhibition can be relieved by adding lactose or isopropyl-β-D-thiogalactopyranoside (IPTG). lac repressor encoded by lacI
>Addgene plasmid #163851 | pT3TS-Cavin4b-TurboID | addgene full sequence | sequence record 342270 | Addgene NGS Result
AATTAACCCTCACTAAAGGGAACAAAAGCTGGAGCTAAGCTTGCTTGTTCTTTTTGCAGAAGCTCAGAAT
AAACGCTCAACTTTGGCAGATCTCAAGTTTGTACAAAAAAGCAGGCTGCCACCATGGCTGATAAACTGGG
ACTGGCAGGTGTGGCGGACGAGCCCAGCGCCATGAACATCTTCTCTCTGCTGGAGAGGGTGTCCGGGATC
ATAGACAATGTTCAGGCCTGCCAGCAGCGGATGGAGGAGAGGCAGCTGGAGCTGGAGAACACCGTCAAGA
CCATCCAAGCAGATGTAGTCAAGCTGACGAAGGAGCACACGGCGACCAGTGGCACCGTGGAGAAACTTCT
GGAGAAAACACGCAAGGTCAGCTGCCACATCAAGGACGTCCGCGTGCGGGTGGAGAAGCAGAACGTTCGA
GTCAAGAAGGTGGAGGAAACCCAAGTCGAGCTGCTGAATAAGAACAAGTTCCGTGTCGTCATCTACCAGG
GAGATAATGAGGTCCCAGCTGTGGCTGGTCCTAAAGCCTCTCCGAAGGGAGCAATGGGTGGAGACGCTGC
TGCAGACCCAGATGCACCAGAGGCTCCGCTCCCTGACTCGGATGAGGAATACATGGTTGTTGAAGAAGCC
GATTCTTCCACTGCTGCCAAACTAAAGAAGACCGGCCTGAAGCGCATCGAAAGCCTGAAGCAGACCTTCT
CACGCGAGAACATGACTAAGACCAAAGAAAACCTGGGCACCAAGGTCAACAAGCTGGGCGAGCGCATAGT
AACAGCCGAACGGCGTGAGAAAATCCGCCAGTCAGGAGAACGACTGAAACAGTCTGGCGAGCGCTTCAAG
GAAACCATCACAAAAACCGTACCAGCAAAGCTGAATCTGAAGAAGGAAAGGACGGTGGCTGAGGGTCAGG
AGGGGGCAGAAGGGACCACAGAAGGAACAGCACCCGTCCCACCACCGAAGGGTCGTAAACCCAGTCCTGA
GGTGGCCTACACAGAGCCAACGCAGAAACAAGAAGGTCCAGATGAGGGCAAGGGTGAGGAATCAGAAGTA
CCGATGTATGATATGAAGCAGCTTTCTGACCCAGCTTTCTTGTACAAAGTGGTGAAAGACAATACAGTCC
CCTTGAAGCTGATTGCCCTTCTGGCAAATGGCGAATTCCACAGCGGGGAGCAACTGGGCGAAACGTTGGG
CATGAGTAGAGCAGCGATAAACAAACATATACAAACGCTGAGGGATTGGGGTGTAGACGTGTTCACCGTT
CCGGGCAAGGGCTATAGTTTGCCCGAACCGATACCACTTCTGAACGCCAAACAAATATTGGGTCAACTGG
ATGGAGGATCAGTAGCAGTTCTTCCTGTGGTCGACTCTACTAACCAATATCTGCTGGATCGGATCGGGGA
ACTGAAATCTGGCGATGCATGCATAGCTGAGTACCAGCAGGCTGGACGGGGATCTCGAGGAAGGAAATGG
TTTTCCCCGTTTGGGGCCAACCTCTATCTCTCTATGTTCTGGAGGTTGAAACGTGGCCCTGCTGCCATCG
GCTTGGGGCCTGTCATTGGTATTGTTATGGCGGAGGCGTTGCGTAAACTTGGAGCGGATAAAGTGAGGGT
TAAATGGCCAAACGATTTGTATCTTCAAGACCGCAAGTTGGCTGGTATACTGGTAGAACTCGCAGGGATT
ACAGGAGATGCGGCTCAGATTGTGATCGGTGCCGGTATTAACGTCGCGATGCGTAGGGTAGAGGAGTCCG
TGGTCAATCAGGGTTGGATTACGCTGCAAGAGGCTGGAATCAATCTCGACAGAAACACACTTGCAGCCAC
GCTTATTCGGGAATTGAGGGCTGCTCTTGAACTTTTTGAACAGGAAGGGTTGGCACCTTACCTGCCGCGC
TGGGAAAAGCTGGATAATTTCATAAATCGGCCCGTCAAGCTCATAATCGGGGACAAGGAAATTTTCGGCA
TATCACGCGGCATCGACAAGCAGGGGGCACTGCTGTTGGAACAGGACGGAGTCATAAAGCCCTGGATGGG
TGGTGAGATTAGCCTTCGATCTGCGGAGAAAGAGCAGAAACTGATAAGCGAAGAGGACCTGTAACAACTT
TATTATACATAGTTGCTCGAGCGGATCTGGTTACCACTAAACCAGCCTCAAGAACACCCGAATGGAGTCT
CTAAGCTACATAATACCAACTTACACTTTACAAAATGTTGTCCCCCAAAATGTAGCCATTCGTATCTGCT
CCTAATAAAAAGAAAGTTTCTTCACATTCTAAAAAAAAAAAAAAAAAAAAAAAAAAAAANCCCCCCCCCC
CCCCTGCAGGGCCAAGTCGGCCTCTAGAGGTACCCAATTCGCCCTATAGTGAGTCGTATTACAATTCACT
GGCCGTCGTTTTACAACGTCGTGACTGGGAAAACCCTGGCGTTACCCAACTTAATCGCCTTGCAGCACAT
CCCCCTTTCGCCAGCTGGCGTAATAGCGAAGAGGCCCGCACCGATCGCCCTTCCCAACAGTTGCGCAGCC
TGAATGGCGAATGGCAAATTGTAAGCGTTAATATTTTGTTAAAATTCGCGTTAAATTTTTGTTAAATCAG
CTCATTTTTTAACCAATAGGCCGAAATCGGCAAAATCCCTTATAAATCAAAAGAATAGACCGAGATAGGG
T
[37 nt withheld, positions 2662-2698]
AAAGAACGTGGACTCCAACGTCAAAGG
[49 nt withheld, positions 2726-2774]
T
[91 nt withheld, positions 2776-2866]
G
[124 nt withheld, positions 2868-2991]
CAGGTGGCACTTTTCGGGGAAATGTGCGCGGAACCCCTATTTGTTTATTTTTCTAAATACATTCAAATAT
GTATCTGCTCATGAGACAATAACCCTGATAAATGCTTCAATAATATTGAAAAAGGAAGAGTATGAGTATT
CAACATTTCCGTGTCGCCCTTATTCCCTTTTTTGCGGCATTTTGCCTTCCTGTTTTTGCTCACCCAGAAA
CGCTGGTGAAAGTAAAAGATGCTGAAGATCAGTTGGGTGCACGAGTGGGTTACATCGAACTGGATCTCAA
CAGCGGTAAGATCCTTGAGAGTTTTCGCCCCGAAGAACGTTTTCCAATGATGAGCACTTTTAAAGTTCTG
CTATGTGGCGCGGTATTATCCCGTATTGACGCCGGGCAAGAGCAACTCGGTCGCCGCATACACTATTCTC
AGAATGACTTGGTTGAGTACTCACCAGTCACAGAAAAGCATCTTACGGATGGCATGACAGTAAGAGAATT
ATGCAGTGCTGCCATAACCATGAGTGATAACACTGCGGCCAACTTACTTCTGACAACGATCGGAGGACCG
AAGGAGCTAACCGCTTTTTTGCACAACATGGGGGATCATGTAACTCGCCTTGATCGTTGGGAACCGGAGC
TGAATGAAGCCATACCAAACGACGAGCGTGACACCACGATGCCTGTAGCAATGGCAACAACGTTGCGCAA
ACTATTAACTGGCGAACTACTTACTCTAGCTTCCCGGCAACAATTAATAGACTGGATGGAGGCGGATAAA
GTTGCAGGACCACTTCTGCGCTCGGCCCTTCCGGCTGGCTGGTTTATTGCTGATAAATCTGGAGCCGGTG
AGCGTGGGTCTCGCGGTATCATTGCAGCACTGGGGCCAGATGGTAAGCCCTCCCGTATCGTAGTTATCTA
CACGACGGGGAGTCAGGCAACTATGGATGAACGAAATAGACAGATCGCTGAGATAGGTGCCTCACTGATT
AAGCATTGGTAACTGTCAGACCAAGTTTACTCATATATACTTTAGATTGATTTAAAACTTCATTTTTAAT
TTAAAAGGATCTAGGTGAAGATCCTTTTTGATAATCTCATGACCAAAATCCCTTAACGTGAGTTTTCGTT
CCACTGAGCGTCAGACCCCGTAGAAAAGATCAAAGGATCTTCTTGAGATCCTTTTTTTCTGCGCGTAATC
TGCTGCTTGCAAACAAAAAAACCACCGCTACCAGCGGTGGTTTGTTTGCCGGATCAAGAGCTACCAACTC
TTTTTCCGAAGGTAACTGGCTTCAGCAGAGCGCAGATACCAAATACTGTTCTTCTAGTGTAGCCGTAGTT
AGGCCACCACTTCAAGAACTCTGTAGCACCGCCTACATACCTCGCTCTGCTAATCCTGTTACCAGTGGCT
GCTGCCAGTGGCGATAAGTCGTGTCTTACCGGGTTGGACTCAAGACGATAGTTACCGGATAAGGCGCAGC
GGTCGGGCTGAACGGGGGGTTCGTGCACACAGCCCAGCTTGGAGCGAACGACCTACACCGAACTGAGATA
CCTACAGCGTGAGCTATGAGAAAGCGCCACGCTTCCCGAAGGGAGAAAGGCGGACAGGTATCCGGTAAGC
GGCAGGGTCGGAACAGGAGAGCGCACGAGGGAGCTTCCAGGGGGAAACGCCTGGTATCTTTATAGTCCTG
TCGGGTTTCGCCACCTCTGACTTGAGCGTCGATTTTTGTGATGCTCGTCAGGGGGGCGGAGCCTATGGAA
AAACGCCAGCAACGCGGCCTTTTTACGGTTCCTGGCCTTTTGCTGGCCTTTTGCTCACATGTTCTTTCCT
GCGTTATCCCCTGATTCTGTGGATAACCGTATTACCGCCTTTGAGTGAGCTGATACCGCTCGCCGCAGCC
GAACGACCGAGCGCAGCGAGTCAGTGAGCGAGGAAGCGGAAGAGCGCCCAATACGCAAACCGCCTCTCCC
CGCGCGTTGGCCGATTCATTAATGCAGCTGGCACGACAGGTTTCCCGACTGGAAAGCGGGCAGTGAGCGC
AACGCAATTAATGTGAGTTAGCTCACTCATTAGGCACCCCAGGCTTTACACTTTATGCTTCCGGCTCGTA
TGTTGTGTGGAATTGTGAGCGGATAACAATTTCACACAGGAAACAGCTATGACCATGATTACGCCAAGCT
CGA
